>Addgene plasmid #237172 | EIF2AK2(252-551)-NanoLuc Fusion Vector | addgene full sequence | sequence record 476789 | Addgene NGS Result
CGGGGATTTCCAAGTCTCCACCCCATTGACGTCAATGGGAGTTTGTTTTGGCACCAAAATCAACGGGACT
TTCCAAAATGTCGTAATAACCCCGCCCCGTTGACGCAAATGGGCGGTAGGCGTGTACGGTGGGAGGTCTA
TATAAGCAGAGCTGGTTTAGTGAACCGTCAGATCACTAGAAGCTTTATTGCGGTAGTTTATCACAGTTAA
ATTGCTAACGCAGTCAGTGCTTCTGACACAACAGTCTCGAACTTAAGCTGCAGAAGTTGGTCGTGAGGCA
CTGGGCAGGTAAGTATCAAGGTTACAAGACAGGTTTAAGGAGACCAATAGAAACTGGGCTTGTCGAGACA
GAGAAGACTCTTGCGTTTCTGATAGGCACCTATTGGTCTTACTGACATCCACTTTGCCTTTCTCTCCACA
GGTGTCCACTCCCAGTTCAATTACAGCTCTTAAGGCTAGAGTATTAATACGACTCACTATAGGGCTAGCG
ATCGCCATGAAAGAAACAAAGTATACTGTGGACAAGAGGTTTGGCATGGATTTTAAAGAAATAGAATTAA
TTGGCTCAGGTGGATTTGGCCAAGTTTTCAAAGCAAAACACAGAATTGACGGAAAGACTTACGTTATTAA
ACGTGTTAAATATAATAACGAGAAGGCGGAGCGTGAAGTAAAAGCATTGGCAAAACTTGATCATGTAAAT
ATTGTTCACTACAATGGCTGTTGGGATGGATTTGATTATGATCCTGAGACCAGTGATGATTCTCTTGAGA
GCAGTGATTATGATCCTGAGAACAGCAAAAATAGTTCAAGGTCAAAGACTAAGTGCCTTTTCATCCAAAT
GGAATTCTGTGATAAAGGGACCTTGGAACAATGGATTGAAAAAAGAAGAGGCGAGAAACTAGACAAAGTT
TTGGCTTTGGAACTCTTTGAACAAATAACAAAAGGGGTGGATTATATACATTCAAAAAAATTAATTCATA
GAGATCTTAAGCCAAGTAATATATTCTTAGTAGATACAAAACAAGTAAAGATTGGAGACTTTGGACTTGT
AACATCTCTGAAAAATGATGGAAAGCGAACAAGGAGTAAGGGAACTTTGCGATACATGAGCCCAGAACAG
ATTTCTTCGCAAGACTATGGAAAGGAAGTGGACCTCTACGCTTTGGGGCTAATTCTTGCTGAACTTCTTC
ATGTATGTGACACTGCTTTTGAAACATCAAAGTTTTTCACAGACCTACGGGATGGCATCATCTCAGATAT
ATTTGATAAAAAAGAAAAAACTCTTCTACAGAAATTACTCTCAAAGAAACCTGAGGATCGACCTAACACA
TCTGAAATACTAAGGACCTTGACTGTGTGGAAGAAAAGCCCAGAGAAAAATGAACGACACACATGTGTTT
CTCTCGGCTCGAGCGGCGTCTTCACACTCGAAGATTTCGTTGGGGACTGGCGACAGACAGCCGGCTACAA
CCTGGACCAAGTCCTTGAACAGGGAGGTGTGTCCAGTTTGTTTCAGAATCTCGGGGTGTCCGTAACTCCG
ATCCAAAGGATTGTCCTGAGCGGTGAAAATGGGCTGAAGATCGACATCCATGTCATCATCCCGTATGAAG
GTCTGAGCGGCGACCAAATGGGCCAGATCGAAAAAATTTTTAAGGTGGTGTACCCTGTGGATGATCATCA
CTTTAAGGTGATCCTGCACTATGGCACACTGGTAATCGACGGGGTTACGCCGAACATGATCGACTATTTC
GGACGGCCGTATGAAGGCATCGCCGTGTTCGACGGCAAAAAGATCACTGTAACAGGGACCCTGTGGAACG
GCAACAAAATTATCGACGAGCGCCTGATCAACCCCGACGGCTCCCTGCTGTTCCGAGTAACCATCAACGG
AGTGACCGGCTGGCGGCTGTGCGAACGCATTCTGGCGTAAGGCCGCGACTCTAGAGTCGACCTGCAGGCA
TGCAAGCTGATCCGGCTGCTAACAAAGCCCGAAAGGAAGCTGAGTTGGCTGCTGCCACCGCTGAGCAATA
ACTAGCATAACCCCTTGGGGCGGCCGCTTCGAGCAGACATGATAAGATACATTGATGAGTTTGGACAAAC
CACAACTAGAATGCAGTGAAAAAAATGCTTTATTTGTGAAATTTGTGATGCTATTGCTTTATTTGTAACC
ATTATAAGCTGCAATAAACAAGTTAACAACAACAATTGCATTCATTTTATGTTTCAGGTTCAGGGGGAGA
TGTGGGAGGTTTTTTTAAGCAAGTAAAACCTCTACAAATGTGGTAAAATCGAATTTTAACAAAATATTAA
CGCTTACAATTTCCTGATGCGGTATTTTCTCCTTACGCATCTGTGCGGTATTTCACACCGCATACGCGGA
TCTGCGCAGCACCATGGCCTGAAATAACCTCTGAAAGAGGAACTTGGTTAGGTACCTTCTGAGGCGGAAA
GAACCAGCTGTGGAATGTGTGTCAGTTAGGGTGTGGAAAGTCCCCAGGCTCCCCAGCAGGCAGAAGTATG
CAAAGCATGCATCTCAATTAGTCAGCAACCAGGTGTGGAAAGTCCCCAGGCTCCCCAGCAGGCAGAAGTA
TGCAAAGCATGCATCTCAATTAGTCAGCAACCATAGTCCCGCCCCTAACTCCGCCCATCCCGCCCCTAAC
TCCGCCCAGTTCCGCCCATTCTCCGCCCCATGGCTGACTAATTTTTTTTATTTATGCAGAGGCCGAGGCC
GCCTCGGCCTCTGAGCTATTCCAGAAGTAGTGAGGAGGCTTTTTTGGAGGCCTAGGCTTTTGCAAAAAGC
TTAATTAACTGTTGACAATTAATCATCGGCATAGTATATCGGCATAGTATAATACGACAAGGTGAGGAAC
TAAACCCAGGAGGCAGATCATGATTGAACAAGATGGATTGCACGCAGGTTCTCCGGCCGCTTGGGTGGAG
AGGCTATTCGGCTATGACTGGGCACAACAGACAATCGGCTGCTCTGATGCCGCCGTGTTCCGGCTGTCAG
CGCAGGGGCGCCCGGTTCTTTTTGTCAAGACCGACCTGTCCGGTGCCCTGAATGAACTGCAGGACGAGGC
AGCGCGGCTATCGTGGCTGGCCACGACGGGCGTTCCTTGCGCAGCTGTGCTCGACGTTGTCACTGAAGCG
GGAAGGGACTGGCTGCTATTGGGCGAAGTGCCGGGGCAGGATCTCCTGTCATCTCACCTTGCTCCTGCCG
AGAAAGTATCCATCATGGCTGATGCAATGCGGCGGCTGCATACGCTTGATCCGGCTACCTGCCCATTCGA
CCACCAAGCGAAACATCGCATCGAGCGAGCACGTACTCGGATGGAAGCCGGTCTTGTCGATCAGGATGAT
CTGGACGAAGAGCATCAGGGGCTCGCGCCAGCCGAACTGTTCGCCAGGCTCAAGGCGCGCATGCCCGACG
GCGAGGATCTCGTCGTGACCCATGGCGATGCCTGCTTGCCGAATATCATGGTGGAAAATGGCCGCTTTTC
TGGATTCATCGACTGTGGCCGGCTGGGTGTGGCGGACCGCTATCAGGACATAGCGTTGGCTACCCGTGAT
ATTGCTGAAGAGCTTGGCGGCGAATGGGCTGACCGCTTCCTCGTGCTTTACGGTATCGCCGCTCCCGATT
CGCAGCGCATCGCCTTCTATCGCCTTCTTGACGAGTTCTTCTGAGCGGGACTCTGGGGTTCGAAATGACC
GACCAAGCGACGCCCAACCTGCCATCACGATGGCCGCAATAAAATATCTTTATTTTCATTACATCTGTGT
GTTGGTTTTTTGTGTGAATCGATAGCGATAAGGATCCGCTCATGCGATGATAAGCTGTCAAACATGAGAA
TTACAACTTATATCGTATGGGGCTGACTTCAGGTGCTACATTTGAAGAGATAAATTGCACTGAAATCTAG
AAATATTTTATCTGATTAATAAGATGATCTTCTTGAGATCGTTTTGGTCTGCGCGTAATCTCTTGCTCTG
AAAACGAAAAAACCGCCTTGCAGGGCGGTTTTTCGAAGGTTCTCTGAGCTACCAACTCTTTGAACCGAGG
TAACTGGCTTGGAGGAGCGCAGTCACCAAAACTTGTCCTTTCAGTTTAGCCTTAACCGGCGCATGACTTC
AAGACTAACTCCTCTAAATCAATTACCAGTGGCTGCTGCCAGTGGTGCTTTTGCATGTCTTTCCGGGTTG
GACTCAAGACGATAGTTACCGGATAAGGCGCAGCGGTCGGACTGAACGGGGGGTTCGTGCATACAGTCCA
GCTTGGAGCGAACTGCCTACCCGGAACTGAGTGTCAGGCGTGGAATGAGACAAACGCGGCCATAACAGCG
GAATGACACCGGTAAACCGAAAGGCAGGAACAGGAGAGCGCACGAGGGAGCCGCCAGGGGGAAACGCCTG
GTATCTTTATAGTCCTGTCGGGTTTCGCCACCACTGATTTGAGCGTCAGATTTCGTGATGCTTGTCAGGG
GGGCGGAGCCTATGGAAAAACGGCTTTGCCGCGGCCCTCTCACTTCCCTGTTAAGTATCTTCCTGGCATC
TTCCAGGAAATCTCCGCCCCGTTCGTAAGCCATTTCCGCTCGCCGCAGTCGAACGACCGAGCGTAGCGAG
TCAGTGAGCGAGGAAGCGGAATATATCCTGTATCACATATTCTGCTGACGCACCGGTGCAGCCTTTTTTC
TCCTGCCACATGAAGCACTTCACTGACACCCTCATCAGTGCCAACATAGTAAGCCAGTATACACTCCGCT
AGCGCTGATGTCCGGCGGTGCTTTTGCCGTTACGCACCACCCCGTCATGAGATTACGCGTTTTAGCGGTG
CGTACAATTAAGGGATTATGGTAAATCCACTTACTGTCTGCCCTCGTAGCCATCGAGATAAACCGCAGTA
CTCCGGCCACGATGCGTCCGGCGTAGAGGATCGAGATCTTCAATATTGGCCATTAGCCATATTATTCATT
GGTTATATAGCATAAATCAATATTGGCTATTGGCCATTGCATACGTTGTATCTATATCATAATATGTACA
TTTATATTGGCTCATGTCCAATATGACCGCCATGTTGGCATTGATTATTGACTAGTTATTAATAGTAATC
AATTACGGGGTCATTAGTTCATAGCCCATATATGGAGTTCCGCGTTACATAACTTACGGTAAATGGCCCG
CCTGGCTGACCGCCCAACGACCCCCGCCCATTGACGTCAATAATGACGTATGTTCCCATAGTAACGCCAA
TAGGGACTTTCCATTGACGTCAATGGGTGGAGTATTTACGGTAAACTGCCCACTTGGCAGTACATCAAGT
GTATCATATGCCAAGTCCGCCCCCTATTGACGTCAATGACGGTAAATGGCCCGCCTGGCATTATGCCCAG
TACATGACCTTACGGGACTTTCCTACTTGGCAGTACATCTACGTATTAGTCATCGCTATTACCATGGTGA
TGCGGTTTTGGCAGTACACCAATGGGCGTGGATAGCGGTTTGACTCA
Features (pLannotate 1.2.2; 23 found; start..end, strand, type, name):
    289..421     +  intron         chimeric intron: chimera between introns from human β-globin and immunoglobulin heavy chain genes
    465..483     +  promoter       T7 promoter: promoter for bacteriophage T7 RNA polymerase
    497..1396    +  CDS            EIF2AK2 (fragment): E2AK2_HUMAN - Also known as PKR, PRKR. Experimental evidence at protein level: Swiss-Prot protein existence level 1. IFN-induced dsRNA-dependent serine/threonine-protein kinase that phosphorylates the alpha subunit of eukaryotic translation initiation factor 2 (EIF2S1/eIF-2-alpha) and plays a key role in the innate immune response to viral infection (PubMed:18835251, PubMed:19507191, PubMed:19189853, PubMed:21123651, PubMed:21072047, PubMed:22948139, PubMed:23229543, PubMed:22381929). Inhibits viral replication via the integrated stress response (ISR): EIF2S1/eIF-2- alpha phosphorylation in re
   1418..1930    +  CDS            Nluc: NanoLuc® luciferase human codon-optimized
   1939..1968    +  misc_feature   MCS (fragment): pUC18/19 multiple cloning site
   1975..2024    +  CDS            SET1 (fragment): solubility-enhancement tag derived from T7 phage gene 10B
   2032..2051    +  terminator     T7 terminator (fragment): transcription terminator for bacteriophage T7 RNA polymerase
   2073..2194    -  polyA_signal   SV40 poly(A) signal: SV40 polyadenylation signal
   2217..2285    -  CDS            large T antigen (fragment): large T antigen from SV40 (simian virus 40)
   2290..2322    +  rep_origin     M13 ori (fragment): M13 bacteriophage origin of replication; arrow indicates direction of (+) strand synthesis
   2323..2374    -  misc_feature   bom (fragment): basis of mobility region from pBR322
   2439..2796    +  promoter       SV40 promoter: SV40 enhancer and early promoter
   2811..2858    +  promoter       EM7 promoter: synthetic bacterial promoter&nbsp
   2890..3681    +  CDS            neo: KKA2_KLEPN - Also known as kan, nptII. Experimental evidence at protein level: Swiss-Prot protein existence level 1. Resistance to kanamycin, neomycin, paromomycin, ribostamycin, butirosin and gentamicin B. From Klebsiella pneumoniae.
   3748..3796    +  polyA_signal   poly(A) signal: synthetic polyadenylation signal
   3825..3841    -  promoter       tet promoter (fragment): E. coli promoter for tetracycline efflux protein gene
   3953..4498    +  rep_origin     p15A ori: Plasmids containing the medium-copy-number p15A origin of replication can be propagated in E. coli cells that contain a second plasmid with the ColE1 origin.
   4586..4641    +  rep_origin     RSF ori (fragment): Plasmids containing the RSF 1030 origin of replication can be propagated in E. coli cells that contain additional plasmids with compatible origins.
   4740..4766    -  misc_feature   bom (fragment): basis of mobility region from pBR322
   4760..4807    -  mobile_element IS1 (fragment): prokaryotic transposable element IS1
   4815..4886    +  misc_feature   cer region (fragment): ColE1-derived recombination site that helps to maintain plasmids as monomers
   5079..5456    +  enhancer       CMV enhancer: human cytomegalovirus immediate early enhancer
   5458..150     +  promoter       CMV promoter (across the origin): human cytomegalovirus (CMV) immediate early promoter
