[The description below was written by a language model from this plasmid's Addgene catalogue record and pLannotate feature annotations shown in this document.]
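Description:
EIF2AK2(252-551)-NanoLuc Fusion Vector is a 5.5 kb mammalian expression plasmid built on the pFC32K-low Nluc CMV-Hygro Flexi backbone. It carries a truncated human EIF2AK2 (also known as PKR, the interferon-induced, dsRNA-dependent kinase that phosphorylates eIF2α). The truncation covers residues 252 to 551 and is fused at its C terminus to the human codon-optimized NanoLuc luciferase supplied by the backbone. Transcription is driven by the CMV immediate-early enhancer and promoter, followed by a chimeric β-globin/immunoglobulin intron that generally improves mRNA processing and expression. An SV40 polyadenylation signal lies downstream of the fusion, although it is annotated on the reverse strand. A T7 promoter sits just upstream of the coding region, which would also allow in vitro transcription with T7 RNA polymerase.

In E. coli the plasmid replicates from a p15A origin, consistent with the catalogue listing of low copy number, and is selected with kanamycin. The resistance gene is neo (nptII), placed behind tandem SV40 early and bacterial EM7 promoters and followed by a synthetic poly(A) signal. This arrangement lets one gene confer kanamycin resistance in bacteria and, in principle, resistance to neomycin-class drugs in mammalian cells. The backbone name mentions "Hygro", but no hygromycin resistance gene is annotated in the sequenced record. Several short annotated fragments (M13 ori, bom, IS1, cer, RSF ori, tet promoter, SET1, large T antigen) appear to be partial matches to backbone sequence rather than functional elements.

The stated purpose is simply expression of the luciferase-tagged kinase fragment in mammalian cells. NanoLuc fusions of this kind are commonly used as luminescent donors in bioluminescence-based readouts, but the record does not specify a particular assay.
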