Addgene plasmid #237172: EIF2AK2(252-551)-NanoLuc Fusion Vector
Purpose: Express EIF2AK2(252-551)-NanoLuc(R) Fusion Protein in Mammalian Cells under a CMV promoter
Depositing lab: Promega Corporation.
Backbone
  Vector backbone: pFC32K-low Nluc CMV-Hygro Flexi(R) Vector
  Vector type: Mammalian Expression
Growth in bacteria
  Bacterial resistance: Kanamycin, 50 μg/mL
  Growth temperature: 37°C
  Growth strain: DH5alpha
  Copy number: Low Copy
Gene/Insert
  Gene/Insert name: EIF2AK2
  Species: H. sapiens (human)
  Mutation: Truncation of full-length protein; expressing residues 252 to 551
  Entrez Gene: EIF2AK2 (a.k.a. DYT33, EIF2AK1, LEUDEN, PKR, PPP1R83, PRKR)
  Promoter: CMV
  Tag / fusion protein: NanoLuc (R) (C terminal on backbone)
  Cloning method: Other
Terms and licenses: Academic/Nonprofit Terms; Industry Terms
How to cite: EIF2AK2(252-551)-NanoLuc Fusion Vector was a gift from Promega Corporation (Addgene plasmid # 237172 ; http://n2t.net/addgene:237172 ; RRID:Addgene_237172)
